>Addgene plasmid #231673 | Flag-ZDHHC9-C169S | addgene full sequence | sequence record 465267 | Addgene NGS Result
TATGACATGATTACGAATTTAATACGACTCACTATAGGGAATTAACTTTCTGGTTTTTCAGTTCCTCGAG
GAGCTTTTTGCAAAAGCCTAGGCCTCCAAAAAAGCCTCCTCACTACTTCTGGAATAGCTCAGAGGCCGAG
GCGGCCTCGGCCTCTGCATAAATAAAAAAAATTAGTCAGCCATGGGGCGGAGAATGGGCGGAACTGGGCG
GAGTTAGGGGCGGGATGGGCGGAGTTAGGGGCGGGACTATGGTTGCTGACTAATTGAGATGCATGCTTTG
CATACTTCTGCCTGCTGGGGAGCCTGGGGACTTTCCACACCTGGTTGCTGACTAATTGAGATGCATGCTT
TGCATACTTCTGCCTGCTGGGGAGCCTGGGGACTTTCCACACCCTAACTGACACACATTCCACAGCCAAG
CTGGCCGCGTACCCAATTCAACAGGCATCTACTGAGTGGACCCAACGCATGAGAGGACAGTGCCAAGCAA
GCAACTCAAATGTCCCACCGGTTGGGCATGGCCAGGTAGCCTATGCTGTGTCTGGACGTCCTCCTGCTGG
TATAGTTATTTTAAAATCAGAAGGACAGGGAAGGGAGCAGTGGTTCACGCCTGTAATCCCAGCAATTTGG
GAGGCCAAGGTGGGTAGATCACCTGAGATTAGGAGTTGGAGACCAGCCTGGCCAATATGGTGAAACCCCG
TCTCTACCAAAAAAACAAAAATTAGCTGAGCCTGGTCATGCATGCCTGGAATCCCAACAACTCGGGAGGC
TGAGGCAGGAGAATCGCTTGAACCCAGGAGGCGGAGATTGCAGTGAGCCAAGATTGTGCCACTGCACTCC
AGCTTGGTTCCCAATAGACCCCGCAGGCCCTACAGGTTGTCTTCCCAACTTGCCCCTTGCTCCATACCAC
CCCCCTCCACCCCATAATATTATAGAAGGACACCTAGTCAGACAAAATGATGCAACTTAATTTTATTAGG
ACAAGGCTGGTGGGCACTGGAGTGGCAACTTCCAGGGCCAGGAGAGGCACTGGGGAGGGGTCACAGGGAT
GCCACCCGGGATCCTCTAGAGTCGACTGGTACCGATATCAGATCTCTACTTCTCAGCTTCAGCTGCCTCC
TGTGGTGGCTCTGGGGGCTCTGGAGGTGGCATCTCTTCGGGAGTGCTGCTGTCCTCCGGCATCTCATTTG
AGTTCAGGTGTTCTGTGGGGGCTGGGCTCTGTGGCAAGAGGCTGCTACTGGTCTCTTGAGTACTGGGAGG
TCGACTTCCACTTTCCTCCAGTGGCAAAATACCCCTTCGATCCAGCACACTGGGGGGCAAGGGGCCACAC
AGCACTTCACAGCAGTTCTTCACAATATTGCCATGGCTGTAGGGATTCTGGACGCGATTCTTCCCTGTCC
ATGATCCTTTGATGTCTTCATTGGTTGTCTGGTTGAGAGCCACGAGGAAAGTATGAAATCCAGTCAGTCC
CACGACGGACCAGAGTGTAAAGAAGCAAATGAGGACTTCTAGAACAGTTCCAGGAGTTTCTTTCAATGTC
TCCAAGAAGCCAATTTTCAAAGATTTGAGGGCCACATAGACGATGTTGAAGGCGAAGACATAGATTGTGA
GGAGGGAGAGAGAAAGGATGAAGAGGTAGAAGTAGCGGTAGTTCCTCTTTCCAACACAATTCCCCACCCA
GGGGCTGTGATGGTCGAAGCGCTCCACACAGTTGTCACAGATGCTGCAATGGGAGGCCCGGGGAGGCCGG
AAGATCTTGCATGTGTAACAGTATTTCAGTTTCACAATCTGGTTGTTTATCTGGAAATTCTTGATACGAG
GCGGTGGTCGCTGGCCCTGGGGCACCGCACCATTGGTAGCTTCTATCTCCATTTCTATGAAAGCTGCTTC
ATCTGGTAGCGCCCGAGGAATCACTCCAGGGTCACTGAAGCTGGTCCTCAACAGTGTAGCCATGGAGAAA
AGGAAGAGCATGGCAGCAAATACAGGGATGGCAGGAGACAGCTGAACAGCCAGGTAGCGGCACTCAAAGG
CGAAGAAGAGTGTACATGTCCCCAGGATGAGGAAAAGGGTCAGGTAGAAAATGCCCTTTTGCCGGGCCAT
CATGACGCGGCCATCACAGCAAAAGGTGTTCCTGCCTGGGAGTTTCTCCCATTTCCGTGTCACCTTCTTT
CTCACCACCATCACAGACATTGAATTCGCGGCCGCAAGCTTGTCATCGTCATCCTTGTAATCGATGTCAT
GATCTTTATAATCACCGTCATGGTCTTTGTAGTCCATGGTTAATTCTGACGGTTCACTAAACGAGCTCTG
CTTATATAGACCTCCCACCGTACACGCCTACCGCCCATTTGCGTCAACGGGGCGGGGTTATTACGACATT
TTGGAAAGTCCCGTTGATTTTGGTGCCAAAACAAACTCCCATTGACGTCAATGGGGTGGAGACTTGGAAA
TCCCCGTGAGTCAAACCGCTATCCACGCCCATTGGTGTACTGCCAAAACCGCATCACCATGGTAATAGCG
ATGACTAATACGTAGATGTACTGCCAAGTAGGAAAGTCCCGTAAGGTCATGTACTGGGCATAATGCCAGG
CGGGCCATTTACCGTCATTGACGTCAATAGGGGGCGGACTTGGCATATGATACACTTGATGTACTGCCAA
GTGGGCAGTTTACCGTAAATACTCCACCCATTGACGTCAATGGAAAGTCCCTATTGGCGTTACTATGGGA
ACATACGTCATTATTGACGTCAATGGGCGGGGGTCGTTGGGCGGTCAGCCAGGCGGGCCATTTACCGTAA
GTTATGTAACGCGGAACTCCATATATGGGCTATGAACTAATGACCCCGTAATTGATTACTATTAATAACT
AGTCAATAATCAATGTCAACATGGCGGTCATATTGGACATGAGCCAATATAAATGTACATATTATGATAT
AGATACAACGTATGCAATGGCCAATAGCCAATATTGATTTATGCTATATAACCAATGACTAATATGGCTA
ATTGCCAATATTGATTCAATGTATAGATCAGCTTGGCACTGGCCGTCGTTTTACAACGTCGTGACTGGGA
AAACCCTGGCGTTACCCAACTTAATCGCCTTGCAGCACATCCCCCTTTCGCCAGCTGGCGTAATAGCGAA
GAGGCCCGCACCGATCGCCCTTCCCAACAGTTGCGCAGCCTGAATGGCGAATGGAAATTGTAAGCGTTAA
TATTTTGTTAAAATTCGCGTTAAATTTTTGTTAAATCAGCTCATTTTTTAACCAATAGGCCGAAATCGGC
AAAATCCCTTATAAATCAAAAGAATAGACCGAGATAGGGT
[37 nt withheld, positions 3331-3367]
AAAGAACGTGGACTCCAACGTCAAAGG
[49 nt withheld, positions 3395-3443]
T
[91 nt withheld, positions 3445-3535]
G
[124 nt withheld, positions 3537-3660]
CAGGTGGCACTTTTCGGGGAAATGTGCGCGGAACCCCTATTTGTTTATTTTTCTAAATACATTCAAATAT
GTATCCGCTCATGAGACAATAACCCTGATAAATGCTTCAATAATATTGAAAAAGGAAGAGTATGAGTATT
CAACATTTCCGTGTCGCCCTTATTCCCTTTTTTGCGGCATTTTGCCTTCCTGTTTTTGCTCACCCAGAAA
CGCTGGTGAAAGTAAAAGATGCTGAAGATCAGTTGGGTGCACGAGTGGGTTACATCGAACTGGATCTCAA
CAGCGGTAAGATCCTTGAGAGTTTTCGCCCCGAAGAACGTTTTCCAATGATGAGCACTTTTAAAGTTCTG
CTATGTGGCGCGGTATTATCCCGTATTGACGCCGGGCAAGAGCAACTCGGTCGCCGCATACACTATTCTC
AGAATGACTTGGTTGAGTACTCACCAGTCACAGAAAAGCATCTTACGGATGGCATGACAGTAAGAGAATT
ATGCAGTGCTGCCATAACCATGAGTGATAACACTGCGGCCAACTTACTTCTGACAACGATCGGAGGACCG
AAGGAGCTAACCGCTTTTTTGCACAACATGGGGGATCATGTAACTCGCCTTGATCGTTGGGAACCGGAGC
TGAATGAAGCCATACCAAACGACGAGCGTGACACCACGATGCCTGTAGCAATGGCAACAACGTTGCGCAA
ACTATTAACTGGCGAACTACTTACTCTAGCTTCCCGGCAACAATTAATAGACTGGATGGAGGCGGATAAA
GTTGCAGGACCACTTCTGCGCTCGGCCCTTCCGGCTGGCTGGTTTATTGCTGATAAATCTGGAGCCGGTG
AGCGTGGGTCTCGCGGTATCATTGCAGCACTGGGGCCAGATGGTAAGCCCTCCCGTATCGTAGTTATCTA
CACGACGGGGAGTCAGGCAACTATGGATGAACGAAATAGACAGATCGCTGAGATAGGTGCCTCACTGATT
AAGCATTGGTAACTGTCAGACCAAGTTTACTCATATATACTTTAGATTGATTTAAAACTTCATTTTTAAT
TTAAAAGGATCTAGGTGAAGATCCTTTTTGATAATCTCATGACCAAAATCCCTTAACGTGAGTTTTCGTT
CCACTGAGCGTCAGACCCCGTAGAAAAGATCAAAGGATCTTCTTGAGATCCTTTTTTTCTGCGCGTAATC
TGCTGCTTGCAAACAAAAAAACCACCGCTACCAGCGGTGGTTTGTTTGCCGGATCAAGAGCTACCAACTC
TTTTTCCGAAGGTAACTGGCTTCAGCAGAGCGCAGATACCAAATACTGTTCTTCTAGTGTAGCCGTAGTT
AGGCCACCACTTCAAGAACTCTGTAGCACCGCCTACATACCTCGCTCTGCTAATCCTGTTACCAGTGGCT
GCTGCCAGTGGCGATAAGTCGTGTCTTACCGGGTTGGACTCAAGACGATAGTTACCGGATAAGGCGCAGC
GGTCGGGCTGAACGGGGGGTTCGTGCACACAGCCCAGCTTGGAGCGAACGACCTACACCGAACTGAGATA
CCTACAGCGTGAGCTATGAGAAAGCGCCACGCTTCCCGAAGGGAGAAAGGCGGACAGGTATCCGGTAAGC
GGCAGGGTCGGAACAGGAGAGCGCACGAGGGAGCTTCCAGGGGGAAACGCCTGGTATCTTTATAGTCCTG
TCGGGTTTCGCCACCTCTGACTTGAGCGTCGATTTTTGTGATGCTCGTCAGGGGGGCGGAGCCTATGGAA
AAACGCCAGCAACGCGGCCTTTTTACGGTTCCTGGCCTTTTGCTGGCCTTTTGCTCACATGTTCTTTCCT
GCGTTATCCCCTGATTCTGTGGATAACCGTATTACCGCCTTTGAGTGAGCTGATACCGCTCGCCGCAGCC
GAACGACCGAGCGCAGCGAGTCAGTGAGCGAGGAAGCGGAAGAGCGCCCAATACGCAAACCGCCTCTCCC
CGCGCGTTGGCCGATTCATTAATGCAGCTGGCACGACAGGTTTCCCGACTGGAAAGCGGGCAGTGAGCGC
AACGCAATTAATGTGAGTTAGCTCACTCATTAGGCACCCCAGGCTTTACACTTTATGCTTCCGGCTCGTA
TGTTGTGTGGAATTGTGAGCGGATAACAATTTCACACAGGAAACAGC
Features (pLannotate 1.2.2; 17 found; start..end, strand, type, name):
     20..38      +  promoter       T7 promoter: promoter for bacteriophage T7 RNA polymerase
     77..406     -  promoter       SV40 promoter: SV40 enhancer and early promoter
    435..1057    -  polyA_signal   hGH poly(A) signal: human growth hormone polyadenylation signal
   1058..1076    +  misc_feature   MCS (fragment): pUC18/19 multiple cloning site
   1099..2190    -  CDS            ZDHHC9: ZDHC9_HUMAN - Also known as CXorf11, ZDHHC10, ZNF379, ZNF380. Experimental evidence at protein level: Swiss-Prot protein existence level 1. Palmitoyltransferase that could catalyze the addition of palmitate onto various protein substrates (Probable). The ZDHHC9-GOLGA7 complex is a palmitoyltransferase specific for HRAS and NRAS (PubMed:16000296). May have a palmitoyltransferase activity toward the beta-2 adrenergic receptor/ADRB2 and therefore regulate G protein- coupled receptor signaling (PubMed:27481942). From Homo sapiens (Human).
   2209..2274    -  CDS            3xFLAG: three tandem FLAG® epitope tags, followed by an enterokinase cleavage site
   2307..2506    -  promoter       CMV promoter: human cytomegalovirus (CMV) immediate early promoter
   2508..2887    -  enhancer       CMV enhancer: human cytomegalovirus immediate early enhancer
   3047..3201    +  CDS            lacZα (fragment): LacZα fragment of β-galactosidase; lacZ fragment
   3232..3660    -  rep_origin     f1 ori (sequence partly withheld): f1 bacteriophage origin of replication; arrow indicates direction of (+) strand synthesis
   3687..3791    +  promoter       AmpR promoter: bla
   3792..4652    +  CDS            AmpR: β-lactamase; bla; confers resistance to ampicillin, carbenicillin, and related antibiotics
   4823..5411    +  rep_origin     ori: high-copy-number ColE1/pMB1/pBR322/pUC origin of replication
   5594..5686    +  CDS            lacI (fragment): lac repressor; lacI; The lac repressor binds to the lac operator to inhibit transcription in E. coli. This inhibition can be relieved by adding lactose or isopropyl-β-D-thiogalactopyranoside (IPTG).
   5699..5720    +  protein_bind   CAP binding site: CAP binding activates transcription in the presence of cAMP. E. coli catabolite activator protein
   5735..5765    +  promoter       lac promoter: promoter for the E. coli lac operon
   5773..5789    +  protein_bind   lac operator: The lac repressor binds to the lac operator to inhibit transcription in E. coli. This inhibition can be relieved by adding lactose or isopropyl-β-D-thiogalactopyranoside (IPTG). lac repressor encoded by lacI
