[The description below was written by a language model from this plasmid's Addgene catalogue record and pLannotate feature annotations shown in this document.]
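Description:
Flag-ZDHHC9-C169S is a mammalian expression plasmid of about 5.8 kb built on the p3XFLAG-CMV-7.1 backbone and designed to produce a mutant form of the human palmitoyltransferase ZDHHC9 in transfected cells. It is propagated in E. coli through a high-copy ColE1/pUC-type origin and selected with ampicillin via the β-lactamase gene. An f1 phage origin is also present, along with leftover cloning-vector elements (lac promoter/operator, CAP site, lacZα and lacI fragments, a T7 promoter) that play no evident role in the mammalian expression unit. No mammalian drug-selection marker is annotated, which fits transient expression. An SV40 enhancer/early promoter region lies downstream of the cassette, but no coding sequence is annotated under its control.

The expression cassette consists of the human cytomegalovirus immediate-early enhancer and promoter, then an N-terminal 3xFLAG epitope (three tandem FLAG tags with an enterokinase cleavage site), the ZDHHC9 coding sequence, and finally the human growth hormone polyadenylation signal. As the name indicates, the insert carries a cysteine-to-serine substitution at residue 169. In DHHC-family enzymes, the cysteine of the DHHC motif is the catalytic residue, so such a change is generally used to generate an enzymatically inactive control, although the record itself states only that the plasmid expresses ZDHHC9-C169S. The FLAG tag allows detection and immunoprecipitation with anti-FLAG antibodies. The associated publication concerns palmitoylation of the immune checkpoint receptor TIM-3, which suggests the construct serves as a comparison to wild-type ZDHHC9 in palmitoylation and interaction studies.
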