Addgene plasmid #231673: Flag-ZDHHC9-C169S
Purpose: Expresses human ZDHHC9-C169S protein
Depositing lab: Chunhong Ma. Depositing organization: Shandong University. Publication: Palmitoylation of TIM-3 promotes immune exhaustion and restrains antitumor immunity. Zhang Z, Ren C, Xiao R, Ma S, Liu H, Dou Y, Fan Y, Wang S, Zhan P, Gao C, Yue X, Li C, Gao L, Liang X, Wu Z, Ma C. Sci Immunol. 2024 Nov 15;9(101):eadp7302. doi: 10.1126/sciimmunol.adp7302. Epub 2024 Nov 15. PubMed 39546589.
Backbone
  Vector backbone: p3XFLAG-CMV™-7.1
  Vector type: Mammalian Expression
Growth in bacteria
  Bacterial resistance: Ampicillin, 100 μg/mL
  Growth temperature: 37°C
  Growth strain: DH5alpha
  Copy number: Unknown
Gene/Insert
  Gene/Insert name: ZDHHC9
  Species: H. sapiens (human)
  Entrez Gene: ZDHHC9 (a.k.a. CGI89, CXorf11, DHHC9, MMSA1, MRXSR, MRXSZ, ZDHHC10, ZNF379, ZNF380)
  Tag / fusion protein: 3×Flag Tag (N terminal on insert)
Terms and licenses: Academic/Nonprofit Terms; Industry Terms: Not Available to Industry
How to cite: Flag-ZDHHC9-C169S was a gift from Chunhong Ma (Addgene plasmid # 231673 ; http://n2t.net/addgene:231673 ; RRID:Addgene_231673)
